>Addgene plasmid #186043 | AAV-syn-axon-jGCaMP8s-WPRE | addgene full sequence | sequence record 370174 | Addgene Partial NGS Result
GTTGGGAAGGGCGATCGGTGCGGGCCTCTTCGCTATTACGCCAGCTGCGCGCTCGCTCGCTCACTGAGGC
CGCCCGGGCAAAGCCCGGGCGTCGGGCGACCTTTGGTCGCCCGGCCTCAGTGAGCGAGCGAGCGCGCAGA
GAGGGAGTGGCCAACTCCATCACTAGGGGTTCCTTGTAGTTAATGATTAACCCGCCATGCTACTTATCTA
CGTAGCCATGCTCTAGGAAGATCTCTGCAGAGGGCCCTGCGTATGAGTGCAAGTGGGTTTTAGGACCAGG
ATGAGGCGGGGTGGGGGTGCCTACCTGACGACCGACCCCGACCCACTGGACAAGCACCCAACCCCCATTC
CCCAAATTGCGCATCCCCTATCAGAGAGGGGGAGGGGAAACAGGATGCGGCGAGGCGCGTGCGCACTGCC
AGCTTCAGCACCGCGGACAGTGCCTTCGCCCCCGCCTGGCGGCGCGCGCCACCGCCGCCTCAGCACTGAA
GGCGCGCTGACGTCACTCGCCGGTCCCCCGCAAACTCCCCTTCCCGGCCACCTTGGTCGCGTCCGCGCCG
CCGCCGGCCCAGCCGGACCGCACCACGCGAGGCGCGAGATAGGGGGGCACGGGCGCGACCATCTGCGCTG
CGGCGCCGGCGACTCAGCGCTGCCTCAGTCTGCGGTGGGCAGCGGAGGAGTCGTGTCGTGCCTGAGAGCG
CAGTCGAATTCAAGCTGCTAGCAAGGATCCACCCGCCACCATGCTGTGCTGTATGAGAAGAACCAAACAG
GTTGAAAAGAATGATGAGGACCAAAAGATTCATCATCACCATCATCACACGCGTCGCAAGAAGACCTTCA
AGGAGGTGGCCACCGCCGTGAAGATCATCGCCATGCTGATGGGCCTGAAGATCAACGTCTATATCAAGGC
CGACAAGCAGAAGAACGGCATCAAGGCGAACTTCCACATCCGCCACAACATCGAGGACGGCGGCGTGCAG
CTCGCCTACCACTACCAGCAGAACACCCCCATCGGCGACGGCCCCGTGCTGCTGCCCGACAACCACTACC
TGAGCGTGGAGTCCAAACTTTCGAAAGACCCCAACGAGAAGCGCGATCACATGGTCCTGCTGGAGTTCGT
GACCGCCGCCGGGATCACTCTCGGCATGGACGAGCTGTACAAGGGCGGTACCGGAGGGAGCATGGTGAGC
AAGGGCGAGGAGCTGTTCACCGGGGTGGTGCCCATCCTGGTCGAGCTGGACGGCGACGTAAACGGCCACA
AGTTCAGCGTGTCCGGCGAGGGTGAGGGCGATGCCACCTACGGCAAGCTGACCCTGAAGTTCATCTGCAC
CACCGGCAAGCTGCCCGTGCCCTGGCCCACCCTCGTGACCACCCTGACCTACGGCGTGCAGTGCTTCAGC
CGCTACCCCGACCACATGAAGCAGCACGACTTCTTCAAGTCCGCCATGCCCGAAGGCTACATCCAGGAGC
GCACCATCTTCTTCAAGGACGACGGCAACTACAAGACCCGCGCCGAGGTGAAGTTCGAGGGCGACACCCT
GGTGAACCGCATCGAGCTGAAGGGCATCGACTTCAAGGAGGACGGCAACATCCTGGGGCACAAGCTGGAG
TACAACCTGCCGGACCAACTGACTGAAGAGCAGATCGCAGAATACAAAGAGGCTTTCTCCCTATTTGACA
AGGACGGGGATGGGACAATAACAACCAAGGAGCTGGGGACGGTGATGCGGTCTCTCGGACACAACCCCAC
AGAAGCAGAGCTGCAGGACATGATCAATGAAGTAGATGCCGACGGTGACGGCACAATCGACTTCCCTGAG
TTCCTGACAATGATGGCAAGAAAAATGAAATACAGGGACACGGAAGAAGAAATTAGAGAAGCGTTCGGTG
TGTTTGATAAGGATGGCAATGGCTACATCAGTGCAGCAGAGCTTCGCCACGTGATGACAAACCTTGGAGA
GAAGTTAACAGATGAAGAGGTTGATGAAATGATCAGGGAAGCAGACATCGATGGGGATGGTCAGGTAAAC
TACGAAGAGTTTGTACAAATGATGACAGCGAAGTAAAAGCTTATCGATAATCAACCTCTGGATTACAAAA
TTTGTGAAAGATTGACTGGTATTCTTAACTATGTTGCTCCTTTTACGCTATGTGGATACGCTGCTTTAAT
GCCTTTGTATCATGCTATTGCTTCCCGTATGGCTTTCATTTTCTCCTCCTTGTATAAATCCTGGTTGCTG
TCTCTTTATGAGGAGTTGTGGCCCGTTGTCAGGCAACGTGGCGTGGTGTGCACTGTGTTTGCTGACGCAA
CCCCCACTGGTTGGGGCATTGCCACCACCTGTCAGCTCCTTTCCGGGACTTTCGCTTTCCCCCTCCCTAT
TGCCACGGCGGAACTCATCGCCGCCTGCCTTGCCCGCTGCTGGACAGGGGCTCGGCTGTTGGGCACTGAC
AATTCCGTGGTGTTGTCGGGGAAATCATCGTCCTTTCCTTGGCTGCTCGCCTGTGTTGCCACCTGGATTC
TGCGCGGGACGTCCTTCTGCTACGTCCCTTCGGCCCTCAATCCAGCGGACCTTCCTTCCCGCGGCCTGCT
GCCGGCTCTGCGGCCTCTTCCGCGTCTTCGCCTTCGCCCTCAGACGAGTCGGATCTCCCTTTGGGCCGCC
TCCCCGCATCGATACCGTCGACCTCGACCCGGGCGGCCGCTTCGAGCAGACATGATAAGATACATTGATG
AGTTTGGACAAACCACAACTAGAATGCAGTGAAAAAAATGCTTTATTTGTGAAATTTGTGATGCTATTGC
TTTATTTGTAACCATTATAAGCTGCAATAAACAAGTTAACAACAACAATTGCATTCATTTTATGTTTCAG
GTTCAGGGGGAGATGTGGGAGGTTTTTTAAAGCAAGTAAAACCTCTACAAATGTGGTAAAATCGATAAGG
ATCTTCCTAGAGCATGGCTACGTAGATAAGTAGCATGGCGGGTTAATCATTAACTACAAGGAACCCCTAG
TGATGGAGTTGGCCACTCCCTCTCTGCGCGCTCGCTCGCTCACTGAGGCCGGGCGACCAAAGGTCGCCCG
ACGCCCGGGCTTTGCCCGGGCGGCCTCAGTGAGCGAGCGAGCGCGCAGCTGCATTAATGAATCGGCCAAC
GCGCGGGGAGAGGCGGTTTGCGTATTGGGCGCTCTTCCGCTTCCTCGCTCACTGACTCGCTGCGCTCGGT
CGTTCGGCTGCGGCGAGCGGTATCAGCTCACTCAAAGGCGGTAATACGGTTATCCACAGAATCAGGGGAT
AACGCAGGAAAGAACATGTGAGCAAAAGGCCAGCAAAAGGCCAGGAACCGTAAAAAGGCCGCGTTGCTGG
CGTTTTTCCATAGGCTCCGCCCCCCTGACGAGCATCACAAAAATCGACGCTCAAGTCAGAGGTGGCGAAA
CCCGACAGGACTATAAAGATACCAGGCGTTTCCCCCTGGAAGCTCCCTCGTGCGCTCTCCTGTTCCGACC
CTGCCGCTTACCGGATACCTGTCCGCCTTTCTCCCTTCGGGAAGCGTGGCGCTTTCTCATAGCTCACGCT
GTAGGTATCTCAGTTCGGTGTAGGTCGTTCGCTCCAAGCTGGGCTGTGTGCACGAACCCCCCGTTCAGCC
CGACCGCTGCGCCTTATCCGGTAACTATCGTCTTGAGTCCAACCCGGTAAGACACGACTTATCGCCACTG
GCAGCAGCCACTGGTAACAGGATTAGCAGAGCGAGGTATGTAGGCGGTGCTACAGAGTTCTTGAAGTGGT
GGCCTAACTACGGCTACACTAGAAGAACAGTATTTGGTATCTGCGCTCTGCTGAAGCCAGTTACCTTCGG
AAAAAGAGTTGGTAGCTCTTGATCCGGCAAACAAACCACCGCTGGTAGCGGTGGTTTTTTTGTTTGCAAG
CAGCAGATTACGCGCAGAAAAAAAGGATCTCAAGAAGATCCTTTGATCTTTTCTACGGGGTCTGACGCTC
AGTGGAACGAAAACTCACGTTAAGGGATTTTGGTCATGAGATTATCAAAAAGGATCTTCACCTAGATCCT
TTTAAATTAAAAATGAAGTTTTAAATCAATCTAAAGTATATATGAGTAAACTTGGTCTGACAGTTACCAA
TGCTTAATCAGTGAGGCACCTATCTCAGCGATCTGTCTATTTCGTTCATCCATAGTTGCCTGACTCCCCG
TCGTGTAGATAACTACGATACGGGAGGGCTTACCATCTGGCCCCAGTGCTGCAATGATACCGCGAGACCC
ACGCTCACCGGCTCCAGATTTATCAGCAATAAACCAGCCAGCCGGAAGGGCCGAGCGCAGAAGTGGTCCT
GCAACTTTATCCGCCTCCATCCAGTCTATTAATTGTTGCCGGGAAGCTAGAGTAAGTAGTTCGCCAGTTA
ATAGTTTGCGCAACGTTGTTGCCATTGCTACAGGCATCGTGGTGTCACGCTCGTCGTTTGGTATGGCTTC
ATTCAGCTCCGGTTCCCAACGATCAAGGCGAGTTACATGATCCCCCATGTTGTGCAAAAAAGCGGTTAGC
TCCTTCGGTCCTCCGATCGTTGTCAGAAGTAAGTTGGCCGCAGTGTTATCACTCATGGTTATGGCAGCAC
TGCATAATTCTCTTACTGTCATGCCATCCGTAAGATGCTTTTCTGTGACTGGTGAGTACTCAACCAAGTC
ATTCTGAGAATAGTGTATGCGGCGACCGAGTTGCTCTTGCCCGGCGTCAATACGGGATAATACCGCGCCA
CATAGCAGAACTTTAAAAGTGCTCATCATTGGAAAACGTTCTTCGGGGCGAAAACTCTCAAGGATCTTAC
CGCTGTTGAGATCCAGTTCGATGTAACCCACTCGTGCACCCAACTGATCTTCAGCATCTTTTACTTTCAC
CAGCGTTTCTGGGTGAGCAAAAACAGGAAGGCAAAATGCCGCAAAAAAGGGAATAAGGGCGACACGGAAA
TGTTGAATACTCATACTCTTCCTTTTTCAATATTATTGAAGCATTTATCAGGGTTATTGTCTCATGAGCG
GATACATATTTGAATGTATTTAGAAAAATAAACAAATAGGGGTTCCGCGCACATTTCCCCGAAAAGTGCC
ACCTAAATTGTAAGCGTTAATATTTTGTTAAAATTCGCGTTAAATTTTTGTTAAATCAGCTCATTTTTTA
ACCAATAGGCCGAAATCGGCAAAATCCCTTATAAATCAAAAGAATAGACCGAGATAGGGT
[37 nt withheld, positions 5241-5277]
AAAGAACGTGGACTCCAACGTCAAAGG
[49 nt withheld, positions 5305-5353]
T
[91 nt withheld, positions 5355-5445]
G
[124 nt withheld, positions 5447-5570]
CCCATTCGCCATTCAGGCTGCGCAACT
Features (pLannotate 1.2.2; 15 found; start..end, strand, type, name):
     42..174     -  repeat_region  AAV2 ITR (fragment): inverted terminal repeat of adeno-associated virus serotype 2 inverted
    256..703     +  promoter       hSyn promoter: human synapsin I promoter; confers neuron-specific expression (Kügler et al., 2003)
    741..800     +  CDS            Gap43 (fragment): NEUM_RAT - Experimental evidence at protein level: Swiss-Prot protein existence level 1. This protein is associated with nerve growth. It is a major component of the motile 'growth cones' that form the tips of elongating axons. Plays a role in axonal and dendritic filopodia induction (By similarity). From Rattus norvegicus (Rat).
    894..2064    +  CDS            GCaMP6s (fragment): improved fluorescent protein-based calcium sensor (Chen et al., 2013)
   2079..2667    +  misc_feature   WPRE: woodchuck hepatitis virus posttranscriptional regulatory element
   2668..2687    +  misc_feature   MCS (fragment): pBluescript multiple cloning site
   2716..2837    -  polyA_signal   SV40 poly(A) signal: SV40 polyadenylation signal
   2860..2928    -  CDS            large T antigen (fragment): large T antigen from SV40 (simian virus 40)
   2999..3132    +  repeat_region  AAV2 ITR: inverted terminal repeat of adeno-associated virus serotype 2 inverted
   3126..3182    -  CDS            lacI (fragment): lac repressor; lacI; The lac repressor binds to the lac operator to inhibit transcription in E. coli. This inhibition can be relieved by adding lactose or isopropyl-β-D-thiogalactopyranoside (IPTG).
   3365..3953    -  rep_origin     ori: high-copy-number ColE1/pMB1/pBR322/pUC origin of replication
   4124..4984    -  CDS            AmpR: β-lactamase; bla; confers resistance to ampicillin, carbenicillin, and related antibiotics
   4985..5089    -  promoter       AmpR promoter: bla
   5142..5570    -  rep_origin     f1 ori (sequence partly withheld): f1 bacteriophage origin of replication; arrow indicates direction of (+) strand synthesis
   5575..47      -  CDS            lacZα (fragment) (across the origin): LacZα fragment of β-galactosidase; lacZ fragment
