[The description below was written by a language model from this plasmid's Addgene catalogue record and pLannotate feature annotations shown in this document.]
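Description:
AAV-syn-axon-jGCaMP8s-WPRE is an adeno-associated virus transfer plasmid for expressing an axon-targeted genetically encoded calcium indicator in neurons. The expression cassette lies between two AAV2 inverted terminal repeats, which allow the intervening DNA to be replicated and packaged into recombinant AAV particles when helper functions are supplied in trans. The bacterial portion carries a ColE1/pUC-type origin, an ampicillin resistance gene with its own bla promoter, and an f1 phage origin. The small lacZα, lacI and SV40 large T antigen fragments in the annotation are best read as backbone remnants rather than functional elements. Although the origin is of the high-copy type, the catalogue lists the plasmid as low copy and names a recombination-deficient growth strain, which fits the known tendency of ITR sequences to rearrange in bacteria.

The payload is driven by the human synapsin I promoter, which restricts expression to neurons. The synthetic open reading frame (1326 bp) begins with a short fragment of rat GAP43, a growth-cone-associated protein, followed by a 6xHis tag and jGCaMP8s. The GAP43 segment serves as the axon-targeting element, as the alternative name GAP43-jGCaMP8s indicates. The automated annotation labels the sensor as a GCaMP6s fragment, which reflects sequence similarity within the GCaMP family and not a different insert. Downstream, a WPRE enhances transcript stability and expression, and an SV40 polyadenylation signal, annotated on the reverse strand, precedes the second ITR. The stated purpose is jGCaMP8s expression in axons, supporting fluorescence imaging of calcium activity in axonal projections. The sequence record is labelled a partial NGS result, though the features span a complete vector layout.
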