Addgene plasmid #186043: AAV-syn-axon-jGCaMP8s-WPRE
Purpose: jGCaMP8s expression in axons under the control of the synapsin promoter
Depositing lab: Loren Looger. Depositing organization: HHMI, Janelia Research Campus.
Backbone
  Vector backbone: AAV
  Vector type: Mammalian Expression, AAV
Growth in bacteria
  Bacterial resistance: Ampicillin, 100 μg/mL
  Growth temperature: 30°C
  Growth strain: NEB Stable
  Copy number: Low Copy
Gene/Insert
  Gene/Insert name: axon-jGCaMP8s (alt name: GAP43-jGCaMP8s)
  Species: Synthetic
  Insert size (bp): 1326
  Promoter: synapsin
  Tag / fusion protein: GAP43-6xHis (N terminal on insert)
  Cloning method: Gibson Cloning
Terms and licenses: Academic/Nonprofit Terms; Industry Terms: Not Available to Industry
How to cite: AAV-syn-axon-jGCaMP8s-WPRE was a gift from Loren Looger (Addgene plasmid # 186043 ; http://n2t.net/addgene:186043 ; RRID:Addgene_186043)
